Addgene plasmid #43092: I-GAAC
Depositing lab: Chad Cowan & Kiran Musunuru. Depositing organization: Harvard University. Publication: A TALEN Genome-Editing System for Generating Human Stem Cell-Based Disease Models. Ding Q, Lee YK, Schaefer EA, Peters DT, Veres A, Kim K, Kuperwasser N, Motola DL, Meissner TB, Hendriks WT, Trevisan M, Gupta RM, Moisan A, Banks E, Friesen M, Schinzel RT, Xia F, Tang A, Xia Y, Figueroa E, Wann A, Ahfeldt T, Daheron L, Zhang F, Rubin LL, Peng LF, Chung RT, Musunuru K, Cowan CA. Cell Stem Cell. 2012 Dec 12. pii: S1934-5909(12)00645-5. doi: 10.1016/j.stem.2012.11.011. PubMed 23246482.
Backbone
  Vector backbone: pCRII-TOPO
  Backbone manufacturer: Invitrogen
  Backbone size w/o insert (bp): 3973
  Vector type: Bacterial Cloning
Growth in bacteria
  Bacterial resistance: Ampicillin and Kanamycin, 100 & 50 μg/mL
  Growth temperature: 37°C
  Growth strain: Top10
  Copy number: High Copy
Gene/Insert
  Gene/Insert name: I-GAAC
  Species: Synthetic
  Insert size (bp): 424
  Cloning method: TOPO Cloning
  Sequencing primers: 5′ T7; 3′ M13-rev
Terms and licenses: Academic/Nonprofit Terms; Industry Terms: Not Available to Industry
How to cite: I-GAAC was a gift from Chad Cowan & Kiran Musunuru (Addgene plasmid # 43092 ; http://n2t.net/addgene:43092 ; RRID:Addgene_43092)
