[The description below was written by a language model from this plasmid's Addgene catalogue record.]
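Description:
I-GAAC is a bacterial cloning plasmid built on the commercial pCRII-TOPO backbone (about 4.0 kb without insert), into which a 424 bp synthetic fragment was placed by TOPO cloning. It is a high-copy plasmid propagated in E. coli and carries both ampicillin and kanamycin resistance markers, so either or both antibiotics can be used for selection. The insert is flanked by the backbone's T7 and M13-reverse priming sites, which are listed as the sequencing primers. No feature table is provided, so individual elements of the backbone and insert cannot be described beyond these catalogue fields.

The record does not spell out what the insert encodes; it gives only the name, the synthetic origin and the length. The associated publication describes a TALEN genome-editing system for generating human stem cell-based disease models, and the name suggests, by inference rather than by explicit statement, that this plasmid is one member of a library of pre-assembled TAL effector repeat modules. On that reading, "GAAC" would be the four-nucleotide target specified by the repeats and "I" would be the module's position in the assembled array. A 424 bp insert is roughly consistent with four TALE repeats of about 100 bp each. The plasmid has no expression role of its own in mammalian cells. It would most plausibly serve as a storage and source vector from which the fragment is released or amplified, then combined with other modules to build a full-length custom TALEN in a separate expression backbone.
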