>Addgene plasmid #43092 | I-GAAC | depositor partial sequence | sequence record 58357 | I-GAAC sequence 424 bps
CGTCTCCTGACCCCAGAGCAGGTCGTGGCAATCGCGAGCAATAACGGCGGAAAACAGGCTTTGGAAACGG
TGCAGAGGCTCCTTCCAGTGCTGTGCCAAGCGCACGGACTCACCCCAGAGCAGGTCGTGGCAATCGCCTC
CAACATTGGCGGGAAACAGGCACTCGAGACTGTCCAGCGCCTGCTTCCCGTGCTGTGCCAAGCGCACGGC
CTCACCCCAGAGCAGGTCGTGGCAATCGCCTCCAACATTGGCGGGAAACAGGCACTCGAGACTGTCCAGC
GCCTGCTTCCCGTGCTGTGCCAAGCGCACGGATTAACCCCAGAGCAGGTCGTGGCGATCGCAAGCCACGA
CGGAGGAAAGCAAGCCTTGGAAACAGTACAGAGGCTGTTGCCTGTGCTGTGCCAAGCGCACGGCTTAAGA
GACG
