>Addgene plasmid #43092 | I-GAAC | addgene partial sequence | sequence record 60374 | M13-F20 5'-TGTAAAACGACGGCCAGT-3'
CTATAGGGCGAATTGGGCCCTCTAGATGCATGCTCGAGCGGCCGCCAGTGTGATGGATATCTGCAGAATT
CGCCCTTATATAGATGCCGTCCTAGCGCGTCTCCTGACCCCAGAGCAGGTCGTGGCAATCGCGAGCAATA
ACGGCGGAAAACAGGCTTTGGAAACGGTGCAGAGGCTCCTTCCAGTGCTGTGCCAAGCGCACGGACTCAC
CCCAGAGCAGGTCGTGGCAATCGCCTCCAACATTGGCGGGAAACAGGCACTCGAGACTGTCCAGCGCCTG
CTTCCCGTGCTGTGCCAAGCGCACGGCCTCACCCCAGAGCAGGTCGTGGCAATCGCCTCCAACATTGGCG
GGAAACAGGCACTCGAGACTGTCCAGCGCCTGCTTCCCGTGCTGTGCCAAGCGCACGGATTAACCCCAGA
GCAGGTCGTGGCGATCGCAAGCCACGACGGAGGAAAGCAAGCCTTGGAAACAGTACAGAGGCTGTTGCCT
GTGCTGTGCCAAGCGCACGGCTTAAGAGACGTGGGCACAGGAAAGATACTTAAGGGCGAATTCCAGCACA
CTGGCGGCCGTTACTAGTGGATCCGAGCTCGGTACCAAGCTTGGCGTAATCATGGTCATAGCTGTTTCCT
GTGTGAAATTGTTATCCGCTCACAATTCCACACAACATACGAGCCGGAAGCATAAAGTGTAAAGCCTGGG
GTGCCTAATGAGTGAGCTAACTCACATTAATTGCGTTGCGCTCACTGCCCGCTTTCCAGTCGGGAAACCT
GTCGTGCCAGCTGCATTAATGAATCGGCCAACGCGCGGGGAGAGGCGGTTTGCGTATTGGGCGCTCTTCC
GCTTCCTCGCTCACTGACTCGCTGCGCTCGGTCGTTCGGCTGCGGCGAGCGGTATCAGCTCACTCAAAGG
CGGTAATACGGTTATCC
